>Addgene plasmid #25075 | AcGFP-LRRK2-WT | addgene full sequence | sequence record 254342 | Addgene NGS Result
CGTTACATAACTTACGGTAAATGGCCCGCCTGGCTGACCGCCCAACGACCCCCGCCCATTGACGTCAATA
ATGACGTATGTTCCCATAGTAACGCCAATAGGGACTTTCCATTGACGTCAATGGGTGGAGTATTTACGGT
AAACTGCCCACTTGGCAGTACATCAAGTGTATCATATGCCAAGTACGCCCCCTATTGACGTCAATGACGG
TAAATGGCCCGCCTGGCATTATGCCCAGTACATGACCTTATGGGACTTTCCTACTTGGCAGTACATCTAC
GTATTAGTCATCGCTATTACCATGGTGATGCGGTTTTGGCAGTACATCAATGGGCGTGGATAGCGGTTTG
ACTCACGGGGATTTCCAAGTCTCCACCCCATTGACGTCAATGGGAGTTTGTTTTGGCACCAAAATCAACG
GGACTTTCCAAAATGTCGTAACAACTCCGCCCCATTGACGCAAATGGGCGGTAGGCGTGTACGGTGGGAG
GTCTATATAAGCAGAGCTGGTTTAGTGAACCGTCAGATCCGCTAGCGCTACCGGTCGCCACCATGGTGAG
CAAGGGCGCCGAGCTGTTCACCGGCATCGTGCCCATCCTGATCGAGCTGAATGGCGATGTGAATGGCCAC
AAGTTCAGCGTGAGCGGCGAGGGCGAGGGCGATGCCACCTACGGCAAGCTGACCCTGAAGTTCATCTGCA
CCACCGGCAAGCTGCCTGTGCCCTGGCCCACCCTGGTGACCACCCTGAGCTACGGCGTGCAGTGCTTCTC
ACGCTACCCCGATCACATGAAGCAGCACGACTTCTTCAAGAGCGCCATGCCTGAGGGCTACATCCAGGAG
CGCACCATCTTCTTCGAGGATGACGGCAACTACAAGTCGCGCGCCGAGGTGAAGTTCGAGGGCGATACCC
TGGTGAATCGCATCGAGCTGACCGGCACCGATTTCAAGGAGGATGGCAACATCCTGGGCAATAAGATGGA
GTACAACTACAACGCCCACAATGTGTACATCATGACCGACAAGGCCAAGAATGGCATCAAGGTGAACTTC
AAGATCCGCCACAACATCGAGGATGGCAGCGTGCAGCTGGCCGACCACTACCAGCAGAATACCCCCATCG
GCGATGGCCCTGTGCTGCTGCCCGATAACCACTACCTGTCCACCCAGAGCGCCCTGTCCAAGGACCCCAA
CGAGAAGCGCGATCACATGATCTACTTCGGCTTCGTGACCGCCGCCGCCATCACCCACGGCATGGATGAG
CTGTACAAGTCCGGCCGGACTCAGATCTCGAGCTCAAGCTTCGAATTCTGCAGTCGACGGTACCGCGGGC
CCATCACAAGTTTGTACAAAAAAGCAGGCTCCGAATTCGCCCTTATGGCTAGTGGCAGCTGTCAGGGGTG
CGAAGAGGACGAGGAAACTCTGAAGAAGTTGATAGTCAGGCTGAACAATGTCCAGGAAGGAAAACAGATA
GAAACGCTGGTCCAAATCCTGGAGGATCTGCTGGTGTTCACGTACTCCGAGCACGCCTCCAAGTTATTTC
AAGGCAAAAATATCCATGTGCCTCTGTTGATCGTCTTGGACTCCTATATGAGAGTCGCGAGTGTGCAGCA
GGTGGGTTGGTCACTTCTGTGCAAATTAATAGAAGTCTGTCCAGGTACAATGCAAAGCTTAATGGGACCC
CAGGATGTTGGAAATGATTGGGAAGTCCTTGGTGTTCACCAATTGATTCTTAAAATGCTAACAGTTCATA
ATGCCAGTGTAAACTTGTCAGTGATTGGACTGAAGACCTTAGATCTCCTCCTAACTTCAGGTAAAATCAC
CTTGCTGATATTGGATGAAGAAAGTGATATTTTCATGTTAATTTTTGATGCCATGCACTCATTTCCAGCC
AATGATGAAGTCCAGAAACTTGGATGCAAAGCTTTACATGTGCTGTTTGAGAGAGTCTCAGAGGAGCAAC
TGACTGAATTTGTTGAGAACAAAGATTATATGATATTGTTAAGTGCGTTAACAAATTTTAAAGATGAAGA
GGAAATTGTGCTTCATGTGCTGCATTGTTTACATTCCCTAGCGATTCCTTGCAATAATGTGGAAGTCCTC
ATGAGTGGCAATGTCAGGTGTTATAATATTGTGGTGGAAGCTATGAAAGCATTCCCTATGAGTGAAAGAA
TTCAAGAAGTGAGTTGCTGTTTGCTCCATAGGCTTACATTAGGTAATTTTTTCAATATCCTGGTATTAAA
CGAAGTCCATGAGTTTGTGGTGAAAGCTGTGCAGCAGTACCCAGAGAATGCAGCATTGCAGATCTCAGCG
CTCAGCTGTTTGGCCCTCCTCACTGAGACTATTTTCTTAAATCAAGATTTAGAGGAAAAGAATGAGAATC
AAGAGAATGATGATGAGGGGGAAGAAGATAAATTGTTTTGGCTGGAAGCCTGTTACAAAGCATTAACGTG
GCATAGAAAGAACAAGCACGTGCAGGAGGCCGCATGCTGGGCACTAAATAATCTCCTTATGTACCAAAAC
AGTTTACATGAGAAGATTGGAGATGAAGATGGCCATTTCCCAGCTCATAGGGAAGTGATGCTCTCCATGC
TGATGCATTCTTCATCAAAGGAAGTTTTCCAGGCATCTGCGAATGCATTGTCAACTCTCTTAGAACAAAA
TGTTAATTTCAGAAAAATACTGTTATCAAAAGGAATACACCTGAATGTTTTGGAGTTAATGCAGAAGCAT
ATACATTCTCCCGAAGTGGCTGAAAGTGGCTGTAAAATGCTAAATCATCTTTTTGAAGGAAGCAACACTT
CCCTGGATATAATGGCAGCAGTGGTCCCCAAAATACTAACAGTTATGAAACGTCATGAGACATCATTACC
AGTGCAGCTGGAGGCGCTTCGAGCTATTTTACATTTTATAGTGCCTGGCATGCCAGAAGAATCCAGGGAG
GATACAGAATTTCATCATAAGCTAAATATGGTTAAAAAACAGTGTTTCAAGAATGATATTCACAAACTGG
TCCTAGGGAAGGTGCGAATAAGCGGGGAAATTCTTCTCGGCTGACTCAGTCATTTCATTTCTTCATGTTT
GAGCCGATTTTTTCTCCCGTAAATGCCTTGAATCAGCCTATTTAGACCGTTTCTTCGCCATTTAAGGCGT
TATCCCCAGTTTTTA
[978 nt withheld, positions 3166-4143]
GATGAACCCTGTTCTATGGCTCCAGATGACAAACATGATCTCATATCAGGGACTTGTTCGCACCTTCCCT
AGCAGCTTTGAACAGGTTCATTGGAAATCCTGGGATTCAGAAATGTGGATTAAAAGTAATTTCTTCTATT
GTACATTTTCCTGATGCATTAGAGATGTTATCCCTGGAAGGTGCTATGGATTCAGTGCTTCACACACTGC
AGATGTATCCAGATGACCAAGAAATTCAGTGTCTGGGTTTAAGTCTTATAGGATACTTGATTACAAAGAA
GAATGTGTTCATAGGAACTGGACATCTGCTGGCAAAAATTCTGGTTTCCAGCTTATACCGATTTAAGGAT
GTTGCTGAAATACAGACTAAAGGATTTCAGACAATCTTAGCAATCCTCAAATTGTCAGCATCTTTTTCTA
AGCTGCTGGTGCATCATTCATTTGACTTAGTAATATTCCATCAAATGTCTTCCAATATCATGGAACAAAA
GGATCAACAGTTTCTAAACCTCTGTTGCAAGTGTTTTGCAAAAGTAGCTATGGATGATTACTTAAAAAAT
GTGATGCTAGAGAGAGCGTGTGATCAGAATAACAGCATCATGGTTGAATGCTTGCTTCTATTGGGAGCAG
ATGCCAATCAAGCAAAGGAGGGATCTTCTTTAATTTGTCAGGTATGTGAGAAAGAGAGCAGTCCCAAATT
GGTGGAACTCTTACTGAATAGTGGATCTCGTGAACAAGATGTACGAAAAGCGTTGACGATAAGCATTGGG
AAAGGTGACAGCCAGATCATCAGCTTGCTCTTAAGGAGGCTGGCCCTGGATGTTGCCAACAATAGCATTT
GCCTTGGAGGATTTTGTATAGGAAAAGTTGAACCTTCTTGGCTTGGTCCTTTATTTCCAGATAAGACTTC
TAATTTAAGGAAACAAACAAATATAGCATCTACACTAGCAAGAATGGTGATCAGATATCAGATGAAAAGT
GCTGTGGAAGAAGGAACAGCCTCAGGCAGCGATGGAAATTTTTCTGAAGATGTGCTGTCTAAATTTGATG
AATGGACCTTTATTCCTGACTCTTCTATGGACAGTGTGTTTGCTCAAAGTGATGACCTGGATAGTGAAGG
AAGTGAAGGCTCATTTCTTGTGAAAAAGAAATCTAATTCAATTAGTGTAGGAGAATTTTACCGAGATGCC
GTATTACAGCGTTGCTCACCAAATTTGCAAAGACATTCCAATTCCTTGGGGCCCATTTTTGATCATGAAG
ATTTACTGAAGCGAAAAAGAAAAATATTATCTTCAGATGATTCACTCAGGTCATCAAAACTTCAATCCCA
TATGAGGCATTCAGACAGCATTTCTTCTCTGGCTTCTGAGAGAGAATATATTACATCACTAGACCTTTCA
GCAAATGAACTAAGAGATATTGATGCCCTAAGCCAGAAATGCTGTATAAGTGTTCATTTGGAGCATCTTG
AAAAGCTGGAGCTTCACCAGAATGCACTCACGAGCTTTCCACAACAGCTATGTGAAACTCTGAAGAGTTT
GACACATTTGGACTTGCACAGTAATAAATTTACATCATTTCCTTCTTATTTGTTGAAAATGAGTTGTATT
GCTAATCTTGATGTCTCTCGAAATGACATTGGACCCTCAGTGGTTTTAGATCCTACAGTGAAATGTCCAA
CTCTGAAACAGTTTAACCTGTCATATAACCAGCTGTCTTTTGTACCTGAGAACCTCACTGATGTGGTAGA
GAAACTGGAGCAGCTCATTTTAGAAGGAAATAAAATATCAGGGATATGCTCCCCCTTGAGACTGAAGGAA
CTGAAGATTTTAAACCTTAGTAAGAACCACATTTCATCCCTATCAGAGAACTTTCTTGAGGCTTGTCCTA
AAGTGGAGAGTTTCAGTGCCAGAATGAATTTTCTTGCTGCTATGCCTTTCTTGCCTCCTTCTATGACAAT
CCTAAAATTATCTCAGAACAAATTTTCCTGTATTCCAGAAGCAATTTTAAATCTTCCACACTTGCGGTCT
TTAGATATGAGCAGCAATGATATTCAGTACCTACCAGGTCCCGCACACTGGAAATCTTTGAACTTAAGGG
AACTCTTATTTAGCCATAATCAGATCAGCATCTTGGACTTGAGTGAAAAAGCATATTTATGGTCTAGAGT
AGAGAAACTGCATCTTTCTCACAATAAACTGAAAGAGATTCCTCCTGAGATTGGCTGTCTTGAAAATCTG
ACATCTCTGGATGTCAGTTACAACTTGGAACTAAGATCCTTTCCCAATGAAATGGGGAAATTAAGCAAAA
TATGGGATCTTCCTTTGGATGAACTGCATCTTAACTTTGATTTTAAACATATAGGATGTAAAGCCAAAGA
CATCATAAGGTTTCTTCAACAGCGATTAAAAAAGGCTGTGCCTTATAACCGAATGAAACTTATGATTGTG
GGAAATACTGGGAGTGGTAAAACCACCTTATTGCAGCAATTAATGAAAACCAAGAAATCAGATCTTGGAA
TGCAAAGTGCCACAGTTGGCATAGATGTGAAAGACTGGCCTATCCAAATAAGAGACAAAAGAAAGAGAGA
TCTCGTCCTAAATGTGTGGGATTTTGCAGGTCGTGAGGAATTCTATAGTACTCATCCCCATTTTATGACG
CAGCGAGCATTGTACCTTGCTGTCTATGACCTCAGCAAGGGACAGGCTGAAGTTGATGCCATGAAGCCTT
GGCTCTTCAATATAAAGGCTCGCGCTTCTTCTTCCCCTGTGATTCTCGTTGGCACACATTTGGATGTTTC
TGATGAGAAGCAACGCAAAGCCTGCATGAGTAAAATCACCAAGGAACTCCTGAATAAGCGAGGGTTCCCT
GCCATACGAGATTACCACTTTGTGAATGCCACCGAGGAATCTGATGCTTTGGCAAAACTTCGGAAAACCA
TCATAAACGAGAGCCTTAATTTCAAGATCCGAGATCAGCTTGTTGTTGGACAGCTGATTCCAGACTGCTA
TGTAGAACTTGAAAAAATCATTTTATCGGAGCGTAAAAATGTGCCAATTGAATTTCCCGTAATTGACCGG
AAACGATTATTACAACTAGTGAGAGAAAATCAGCTGCAGTTAGATGAAAATGAGCTTCCTCACGCAGTTC
ACTTTCTAAATGAATCAGGAGTCCTTCTTCATTTTCAAGACCCAGCACTGCAGTTAAGTGACTTGTACTT
TGTGGAACCCAAGTGGCTTTGTAAAATCATGGCACAGATTTTGACAGTGAAAGTGGAAGGTTGTCCAAAA
CACCCTAAGGGAATTATTTCGCGTAGAGATGTGGAAAAATTTCTTTCAAAAAAAAGGAAATTTCCAAAGA
ACTACATGTCACAGTATTTTAAGCTCCTAGAAAAATTCCAGATTGCTTTGCCAATAGGAGAAGAATATTT
GCTGGTTCCAAGCAGTTTGTCTGACCACAGGCCTGTGATAGAGCTTCCCCATTGTGAGAACTCTGAAATT
ATCATCCGACTATATGAAATGCCTTATTTTCCAATGGGATTTTGGTCAAGATTAATCAATCGATTACTTG
AGATTTCACCTTACATGCTTTCAGGGAGAGAACGAGCACTTCGCCCAAACAGAATGTATTGGCGACAAGG
CATTTACTTAAATTGGTCTCCTGAAGCTTATTGTCTGGTAGGATCTGAAGTCTTAGACAATCATCCAGAG
AGTTTCTTAAAAATTACAGTTCCTTCTTGTAGAAAAGGCTGTATTCTTTTGGGCCAAGTTGTGGACCACA
TTGATTCTCTCATGGAAGAATGGTTTCCTGGGTTGCTGGAGATTGATATTTGTGGTGAAGGAGAAACTCT
GTTGAAGAAATGGGCATTATATAGTTTTAATGATGGCGAAGAACATCAAAAAATCTTACTTGATGACTTG
ATGAAGAAAGCAGAGGAAGGAGATCTCTTAGTAAATCCAGATCAACCAAGGCTCACCATTCCAATATCTC
AGATTGCCCCTGACTTGATTTTGGCTGACCTGCCTAGAAATATTATGTTGAATAATGATGAGTTGGAATT
TGAACAAGCTCCAGAGTTTCTCCTAGGTGATGGCAGTTTTGGATCAGTTTACCGAGCAGCCTATGAAGGA
GAAGAAGTGGCTGTGAAGATTTTTAATAAACATACATCACTCAGGCTGTTAAGACAAGAGCTTGTGGTGC
TTTGCCACCTCCACCACCCCAGTTTGATATCTTTGCTGGCAGCTGGGATTCGTCCCCGGATGTTGGTGAT
GGAGTTAGCCTCCAAGGGTTCCTTGGATCGCCTGCTTCAGCAGGACAAAGCCAGCCTCACTAGAACCCTA
CAGCACAGGATCGCACTCCACGTAGCTGATGGTTTGAGATACCTCCACTCAGCCATGATTATATACCGAG
ACCTGAAACCCCACAATGTGCTGCTTTTCACACTGTATCCCAATGCTGCCATCATCGCAAAGATTGCTGA
CTACGGCATTGCTCAGTACTGCTGTAGAATGGGGATAAAAACATCAGAGGGCACACCAGGGTTTCGTGCA
CCTGAAGTTGCCAGAGGAAATGTCATTTATAACCAACAGGCTGATGTTTATTCATTTGGTTTACTACTCT
ATGACATTTTGACAACTGGAGGTAGAATAGTAGAGGGTTTGAAGTTTCCAAATGAGTTTGATGAATTAGA
AATACAAGGAAAATTACCTGATCCAGTTAAAGAATATGGTTGTGCCCCATGGCCTATGGTTGAGAAATTA
ATTAAACAGTGTTTGAAAGAAAATCCTCAAGAAAGGCCTACTTCTGCCCAGGTCTTTGACATTTTGAATT
CAGCTGAATTAGTCTGTCTGACGAGACGCATTTTATTACCTAAAAACGTAATTGTTGAATGCATGGTTGC
TACACATCACAACAGCAGGAATGCAAGCATTTGGCTGGGCTGTGGGCACACCGACAGAGGACAGCTCTCA
TTTCTTGACTTAAATACTGAAGGATACACTTCTGAGGAAGTTGCTGATAGTAGAATATTGTGCTTAGCCT
TGGTGCATCTTCCTGTTGAAAAGGAAAGCTGGATTGTGTCTGGGACACAGTCTGGTACTCTCCTGGTCAT
CAATACCGAAGATGGGAAAAAGAGACATACCCTAGAAAAGATGACTGATTCTGTCACTTGTTTGTATTGC
AATTCCTTTTCCAAGCAAAGCAAACAAAAAAATTTTCTTTTGGTTGGAACCGCTGATGGCAAGTTAGCAA
TTTTTGAAGATAAGACTGTTAAGCTTAAAGGAGCTGCTCCTTTGAAGATACTAAATATAGGAAATGTCAG
TACTCCATTGATGTGTTTGAGTGAATCCACAAATTCAACGGAAAGAAATGTAATGTGGGGAGGATGTGGC
ACAAAGATTTTCTCCTTTTCTAATGATTTCACCATTCAGAAACTCATTGAGACAAGAACAAGCCAACTGT
TTTCTTATGCAGCTTTCAGTGATTCCAACATCATAACAGTGGTGGTAGACACTGCTCTCTATATTGCTAA
GCAAAATAGCCCTGTTGTGGAAGTGTGGGATAAGAAAACTGAAAAACTCTGTGGACTAATAGACTGCGTG
CACTTTTTAAGGGAGGTAATGGTAAAAGAAAACAAGGAATCAAAACACAAAATGTCTTATTCTGGGAGAG
TGAAAACCCTCTGCCTTCAGAAGAACACTGCTCTTTGGATAGGAACTGGAGGAGGCCATATTTTACTCCT
GGATCTTTCAACTCGTCGACTTATACGTGTAATTTACAACTTTTGTAATTCGGTCAGAGTCATGATGACA
GCACAGCTAGGAAGCCTTAAAAATGTCATGCTGGTATTGGGCTACAACCGGAAAAATACTGAAGGTACAC
AAAAGCAGAAAGAGATACAATCTTGCTTGACCGTTTGGGACATCAATCTTCCACATGAAGTGCAAAATTT
AGAAAAACACATTGAAGTGAGAAAAGAATTAGCTGAAAAAATGAGACGAACATCTGTTGAGTAAGAGAGA
AGGGCGAATTCGACCCAGCTTTCTTGTACAAAGTGGTGATGGGATCCACCGGATCTAGATAACTGATCAT
AATCAGCCATACCACATTTGTAGAGGTTTTACTTGCTTTAAAAAACCTCCCACACCTCCCCCTGAACCTG
AAACATAAAATGAATGCAATTGTTGTTGTTAACTTGTTTATTGCAGCTTATAATGGTTACAAATAAAGCA
ATAGCATCACAAATTTCACAAATAAAGCATTTTTTTCACTGCATTCTAGTTGTGGTTTGTCCAAACTCAT
CAATGTATCTTAACGCGTAAATTGTAAGCGTTAATATTTTGTTAAAATTCGCGTTAAATTTTTGTTAAAT
CAGCTCATTTTTTAACCAATAGGCCGAAATCGGCAAAATCCCTTATAAATCAAAAGAATAGACCGAGATA
GGGT
[37 nt withheld, positions 10588-10624]
AAAGAACGTGGACTCCAACGTCAAAGG
[49 nt withheld, positions 10652-10700]
T
[91 nt withheld, positions 10702-10792]
G
[124 nt withheld, positions 10794-10917]
CAGGTGGCACTTTTCGGGGAAATGTGCGCGGAACCCCTATTTGTTTATTTTTCTAAATACATTCAAATAT
GTATCCGCTCATGAGACAATAACCCTGATAAATGCTTCAATAATATTGAAAAAGGAAGAGTCCTGAGGCG
GAAAGAACCAGCTGTGGAATGTGTGTCAGTTAGGGTGTGGAAAGTCCCCAGGCTCCCCAGCAGGCAGAAG
TATGCAAAGCATGCATCTCAATTAGTCAGCAACCAGGTGTGGAAAGTCCCCAGGCTCCCCAGCAGGCAGA
AGTATGCAAAGCATGCATCTCAATTAGTCAGCAACCATAGTCCCGCCCCTAACTCCGCCCATCCCGCCCC
TAACTCCGCCCAGTTCCGCCCATTCTCCGCCCCATGGCTGACTAATTTTTTTTATTTATGCAGAGGCCGA
GGCCGCCTCGGCCTCTGAGCTATTCCAGAAGTAGTGAGGAGGCTTTTTTGGAGGCCTAGGCTTTTGCAAA
GATCGATCAAGAGACAGGATGAGGATCGTTTCGCATGATTGAACAAGATGGATTGCACGCAGGTTCTCCG
GCCGCTTGGGTGGAGAGGCTATTCGGCTATGACTGGGCACAACAGACAATCGGCTGCTCTGATGCCGCCG
TGTTCCGGCTGTCAGCGCAGGGGCGCCCGGTTCTTTTTGTCAAGACCGACCTGTCCGGTGCCCTGAATGA
ACTGCAAGACGAGGCAGCGCGGCTATCGTGGCTGGCCACGACGGGCGTTCCTTGCGCAGCTGTGCTCGAC
GTTGTCACTGAAGCGGGAAGGGACTGGCTGCTATTGGGCGAAGTGCCGGGGCAGGATCTCCTGTCATCTC
ACCTTGCTCCTGCCGAGAAAGTATCCATCATGGCTGATGCAATGCGGCGGCTGCATACGCTTGATCCGGC
TACCTGCCCATTCGACCACCAAGCGAAACATCGCATCGAGCGAGCACGTACTCGGATGGAAGCCGGTCTT
GTCGATCAGGATGATCTGGACGAAGAGCATCAGGGGCTCGCGCCAGCCGAACTGTTCGCCAGGCTCAAGG
CGAGCATGCCCGACGGCGAGGATCTCGTCGTGACCCATGGCGATGCCTGCTTGCCGAATATCATGGTGGA
AAATGGCCGCTTTTCTGGATTCATCGACTGTGGCCGGCTGGGTGTGGCGGACCGCTATCAGGACATAGCG
TTGGCTACCCGTGATATTGCTGAAGAGCTTGGCGGCGAATGGGCTGACCGCTTCCTCGTGCTTTACGGTA
TCGCCGCTCCCGATTCGCAGCGCATCGCCTTCTATCGCCTTCTTGACGAGTTCTTCTGAGCGGGACTCTG
GGGTTCGAAATGACCGACCAAGCGACGCCCAACCTGCCATCACGAGATTTCGATTCCACCGCCGCCTTCT
ATGAAAGGTTGGGCTTCGGAATCGTTTTCCGGGACGCCGGCTGGATGATCCTCCAGCGCGGGGATCTCAT
GCTGGAGTTCTTCGCCCACCCTAGGGGGAGGCTAACTGAAACACGGAAGGAGACAATACCGGAAGGAACC
CGCGCTATGACGGCAATAAAAAGACAGAATAAAACGCACGGTGTTGGGTCGTTTGTTCATAAACGCGGGG
TTCGGTCCCAGGGCTGGCACTCTGTCGATACCCCACCGAGACCCCATTGGGGCCAATACGCCCGCGTTTC
TTCCTTTTCCCCACCCCACCCCCCAAGTTCGGGTGAAGGCCCAGGGCTCGCAGCCAACGTCGGGGCGGCA
GGCCCTGCCATAGCCTCAGGTTACTCATATATACTTTAGATTGATTTAAAACTTCATTTTTAATTTAAAA
GGATCTAGGTGAAGATCCTTTTTGATAATCTCATGACCAAAATCCCTTAACGTGAGTTTTCGTTCCACTG
AGCGTCAGACCCCGTAGAAAAGATCAAAGGATCTTCTTGAGATCCTTTTTTTCTGCGCGTAATCTGCTGC
TTGCAAACAAAAAAACCACCGCTACCAGCGGTGGTTTGTTTGCCGGATCAAGAGCTACCAACTCTTTTTC
CGAAGGTAACTGGCTTCAGCAGAGCGCAGATACCAAATACTGTTCTTCTAGTGTAGCCGTAGTTAGGCCA
CCACTTCAAGAACTCTGTAGCACCGCCTACATACCTCGCTCTGCTAATCCTGTTACCAGTGGCTGCTGCC
AGTGGCGATAAGTCGTGTCTTACCGGGTTGGACTCAAGACGATAGTTACCGGATAAGGCGCAGCGGTCGG
GCTGAACGGGGGGTTCGTGCACACAGCCCAGCTTGGAGCGAACGACCTACACCGAACTGAGATACCTACA
GCGTGAGCTATGAGAAAGCGCCACGCTTCCCGAAGGGAGAAAGGCGGACAGGTATCCGGTAAGCGGCAGG
GTCGGAACAGGAGAGCGCACGAGGGAGCTTCCAGGGGGAAACGCCTGGTATCTTTATAGTCCTGTCGGGT
TTCGCCACCTCTGACTTGAGCGTCGATTTTTGTGATGCTCGTCAGGGGGGCGGAGCCTATGGAAAAACGC
CAGCAACGCGGCCTTTTTACGGTTCCTGGCCTTTTGCTGGCCTTTTGCTCACATGTTCTTTCCTGCGTTA
TCCCCTGATTCTGTGGATAACCGTATTACCGCCATGCATTAGTTATTAATAGTAATCAATTACGGGGTCA
TTAGTTCATAGCCCATATATGGAGTTCCG
Features (pLannotate 1.2.2; 20 found; start..end, strand, type, name):
      1..304     +  enhancer       CMV enhancer: human cytomegalovirus immediate early enhancer
    305..508     +  promoter       CMV promoter: human cytomegalovirus (CMV) immediate early promoter
    553..1269    +  CDS            AcGFP1: AcGFP1 is a basic (constitutively fluorescent) green fluorescent protein, derived from Aequorea coerulescens.
   1275..1332    +  misc_feature   MCS (fragment): multiple cloning site
   1336..1360    +  protein_bind   attB1: mutant version of attB; recombination site for the Gateway® BP reaction BP Clonase™
   1375..3015    +  CDS            LRRK2 (fragment): LRRK2_HUMAN - Also known as PARK8. Experimental evidence at protein level: Swiss-Prot protein existence level 1. Serine/threonine-protein kinase which phosphorylates a broad range of proteins involved in multiple processes such as neuronal plasticity, autophagy, and vesicle trafficking (PubMed:20949042, PubMed:22012985, PubMed:26824392, PubMed:29125462, PubMed:28720718, PubMed:29127255, PubMed:30398148, PubMed:29212815, PubMed:30635421, PubMed:21850687, PubMed:23395371, PubMed:17114044, PubMed:24687852, PubMed:26014385, PubMed:25201882). Is a key regulator of RAB GTPases by regulating the GTP/
   3166..4143    -  CDS            insH10 (sequence withheld): INH10_ECOLI - Protein inferred from homology: Swiss-Prot protein existence level 3. Involved in the transposition of the insertion sequence IS5. From Escherichia coli (strain K12).
   4142..4210    +  CDS            yghO (fragment) (sequence partly withheld): YGHO_ECOLI - Experimental evidence at transcript level: Swiss-Prot protein existence level 2. From Escherichia coli (strain K12).
   4212..10154   +  CDS            LRRK2 (fragment): LRRK2_HUMAN - Also known as PARK8. Experimental evidence at protein level: Swiss-Prot protein existence level 1. Serine/threonine-protein kinase which phosphorylates a broad range of proteins involved in multiple processes such as neuronal plasticity, autophagy, and vesicle trafficking (PubMed:20949042, PubMed:22012985, PubMed:26824392, PubMed:29125462, PubMed:28720718, PubMed:29127255, PubMed:30398148, PubMed:29212815, PubMed:30635421, PubMed:21850687, PubMed:23395371, PubMed:17114044, PubMed:24687852, PubMed:26014385, PubMed:25201882). Is a key regulator of RAB GTPases by regulating the GTP/
  10176..10200   -  protein_bind   attB2: mutant version of attB; recombination site for the Gateway® BP reaction BP Clonase™
  10227..10311   +  CDS            large T antigen (fragment): large T antigen from SV40 (simian virus 40)
  10334..10455   +  polyA_signal   SV40 poly(A) signal: SV40 polyadenylation signal
  10489..10917   -  rep_origin     f1 ori (sequence partly withheld): f1 bacteriophage origin of replication; arrow indicates direction of (+) strand synthesis
  10944..11048   +  promoter       AmpR promoter: bla
  11050..11407   +  promoter       SV40 promoter: SV40 enhancer and early promoter
  11442..12236   +  CDS            NeoR/KanR: aminoglycoside phosphotransferase from Tn5; aph(3')-II (or nptII); confers resistance to neomycin, kanamycin, and G418 (Geneticin®)
  12257..12409   +  CDS            ble (fragment): BLE_KLEPN - Experimental evidence at protein level: Swiss-Prot protein existence level 1. Binding protein with a strong affinity to the bleomycin family of antibiotics. Binds to CL990; an antimitotic-antibiotic compound. From Klebsiella pneumoniae.
  12468..12515   +  polyA_signal   HSV TK poly(A) signal: herpes simplex virus thymidine kinase polyadenylation signal (Cole and Stacy, 1985)
  12844..13432   +  rep_origin     ori: high-copy-number ColE1/pMB1/pBR322/pUC origin of replication
  13547..13606   +  enhancer       CMV enhancer (fragment): human cytomegalovirus immediate early enhancer
