[The description below was written by a language model from this plasmid's Addgene catalogue record and pLannotate feature annotations shown in this document.]
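Description:
AcGFP-LRRK2-WT is a mammalian expression plasmid built on the Clontech pAcGFP-C1 backbone. It is designed to produce wild-type human LRRK2 (leucine-rich repeat kinase 2, also known as PARK8 or dardarin) fused at its N terminus to AcGFP1, a constitutively fluorescent green protein from Aequorea coerulescens. The CMV immediate early enhancer and promoter drive the fusion, and the transcript ends at an SV40 polyadenylation signal. The LRRK2 coding region follows a remnant of the multiple cloning site and is flanked by attB1 and attB2 sites. This suggests a Gateway recombination step in its history, although the catalogue lists restriction enzyme cloning. The plasmid replicates in E. coli from a high-copy ColE1/pUC-type origin and also carries an f1 origin. One NeoR/KanR cassette, with bacterial (bla) and SV40 early promoters in tandem and an HSV TK poly(A) signal, gives kanamycin resistance in bacteria and G418 selection in mammalian cells.

The sequenced record shows an important discrepancy. LRRK2 is annotated as two fragments separated by roughly 1.2 kb of E. coli sequence, including the IS5 transposase gene insH10 on the reverse strand and a short yghO-like fragment. This pattern indicates that an IS5 insertion element has interrupted the open reading frame in the sequenced stock. It also accounts for the 13,606 nt total, which is larger than the stated backbone and insert sizes combined. Such an insertion would be expected to prevent expression of full-length fusion protein, so users should verify their own preparation. The intended use, in line with the associated study of LRRK2 dimerisation and autophosphorylation, is expression and fluorescent tracking of this Parkinson disease-associated kinase in mammalian cells.
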