Addgene plasmid #25075: AcGFP-LRRK2-WT
Depositing lab: Mark Cookson. Depositing organization: National Institute on Aging (NIA). Publication: The Parkinson Disease-associated Leucine-rich Repeat Kinase 2 (LRRK2) Is a Dimer That Undergoes Intramolecular Autophosphorylation. . J Biol Chem. 2008 Jun 13;283(24):16906-14. 10.1074/jbc.M708718200 PubMed 18397888.
Backbone
  Vector backbone: pACGFP-C1
  Backbone manufacturer: Clontech
  Backbone size w/o insert (bp): 4726
  Vector type: Mammalian Expression
  Selectable markers: Neomycin (select with G418)
Growth in bacteria
  Bacterial resistance: Kanamycin, 50 μg/mL
  Growth temperature: 37°C
  Growth strain: DH5alpha
  Copy number: Unknown
Gene/Insert
  Gene/Insert name: LRRK2
  Species: H. sapiens (human)
  Insert size (bp): 7584
  Entrez Gene: LRRK2 (a.k.a. AURA17, DARDARIN, PARK8, RIPK7, ROCO2)
  Tag / fusion protein: AcGFP (N terminal on insert)
  Cloning method: Restriction Enzyme
  Sequencing primers: 5′ CMV-F, GFP-F
Terms and licenses: Academic/Nonprofit Terms; Industry Terms: Not Available to Industry
How to cite: AcGFP-LRRK2-WT was a gift from Mark Cookson (Addgene plasmid # 25075)
