>Addgene plasmid #25075 | AcGFP-LRRK2-WT | addgene partial sequence | sequence record 31048 | 25075 with SV40pA-R
ATAAACAAGTTAACAACAACAATTGCATTCATTTTATGTTTCAGGTTCAGGGGGAGGTGTGGGAGGTTTT
TTAAAGCAAGTAAAACCTCTACAAATGTGGTATGGCTGATTATGATCAGTTATCTAGATCCGGTGGATCC
CATCACCACTTTGTACAAGAAAGCTGGGTCGAATTCGCCCTTCTCTCTTACTCAACAGATGTTCGTCTCA
TTTTTTCAGCTAATTCTTTTCTCACTTCAATGTGTTTTTCTAAATTTTGCACTTCATGTGGAAGATTGAT
GTCCCAAACGGTCAAGCAAGATTGTATCTCTTTCTGCTTTTGTGTACCTTCAGTATTTTTCCGGTTGTAG
CCCAATACCAGCATGACATTTTTAAGGCTTCCTAGCTGTGCTGTCATCATGACTCTGACCGAATTACAAA
AGTTGTAAATTACACGTATAAGTCGACGAGTTGAAAGATCCAGGAGTAAAATATGGCCTCCTCCAGTTCC
TATCCAAAGAGCAGTGTTCTTCTGAAGGCAGAGGGTTTTCACTCTCCCAGAATAAGACATTTTGTGTTTT
GATTCCTTGTTTTCTTTTACCATTACCTCCCTTAAAAAGTGCACGCAGTCTATTAGTCCACAGAGTTTTT
CAGTTTTCTTATCCCACACTTCCACAACAGGGCTATTTTGCTTAGCAATATAGAGAGCAGTGTCTACCAC
CACTGTTATGATGTTGGAATCACTGAAAGCTGCATAAGAAAACAGTTGGCTTGTTCTTGTCTCAATGAGT
TTCTGAATGGTGAAATCATTAGAAAAGGAGAAAATCTTTGTGCCACATCC
