>Addgene plasmid #25075 | AcGFP-LRRK2-WT | addgene partial sequence | sequence record 31049 | 25075 with CMV-F
AGCTGGTTTAGTGAACCGTCAGGATCCGCTAGCGCTACCGGTCGCCACCATGGTGAGCAAGGGCGCCGAG
CTGTTCACCGGCATCGTGCCCATCCTGATCGAGCTGAATGGCGATGTGAATGGCCACAAGTTCAGCGTGA
GCGGCGAGGGCGAGGGCGATGCCACCTACGGCAAGCTGACCCTGAAGTTCATCTGCACCACCGGCAAGCT
GCCTGTGCCCTGGCCCACCCTGGTGACCACCCTGAGCTACGGCGTGCAGTGCTTCTCACGCTACCCCGAT
CACATGAAGCAGCACGACTTCTTCAAGAGCGCCATGCCTGAGGGCTACATCCAGGAGCGCACCATCTTCT
TCGAGGATGACGGCAACTACAAGTCGCGCGCCGAGGTGAAGTTCGAGGGCGATACCCTGGTGAATCGCAT
CGAGCTGACCGGCACCGATTTCAAGGAGGATGGCAACATCCTGGGCAATAAGATGGAGTACAACTACAAC
GCCCACAATGTGTACATCATGACCGACAAGGCCAAGAATGGCATCAAGGTGAACTTCAAGATCCGCCACA
ACATCGAGGATGGCAGCGTGCAGCTGGCCGACCACTACCAGCAGAATACCCCCATCGGCGATGGCCCTGT
GCTGCTGCCCGATAACCACTACCTGTCCACCCAGAGCGCCCTGTCCAAGGACCCCAACGAGAAGCGCGAT
CACATGATCTACTTCGGCTTCGTGACCGCCGCCGCCATCACCCACGGCATGGATGAGCTGTACAAGTCCG
GCCGGACTCAGATCTCGAGCTCAAGCTTCGAATTCTGCAGTCGACGGTACCGC
